>Addgene plasmid #105681 | pGEX-4T-3 SIRT1-NTerm Exon1-Exon3 | addgene full sequence | sequence record 207904 | Addgene NGS Result
TTGACAATTAATCATCGGCTCGTATAATGTGTGGAATTGTGAGCGGATAACAATTTCACACAGGAAACAG
TATTCATGTCCCCTATACTAGGTTATTGGAAAATTAAGGGCCTTGTGCAACCCACTCGACTTCTTTTGGA
ATATCTTGAAGAAAAATATGAAGAGCATTTGTATGAGCGCGATGAAGGTGATAAATGGCGAAACAAAAAG
TTTGAATTGGGTTTGGAGTTTCCCAATCTTCCTTATTATATTGATGGTGATGTTAAATTAACACAGTCTA
TGGCCATCATACGTTATATAGCTGACAAGCACAACATGTTGGGTGGTTGTCCAAAAGAGCGTGCAGAGAT
TTCAATGCTTGAAGGAGCGGTTTTGGATATTAGATACGGTGTTTCGAGAATTGCATATAGTAAAGACTTT
GAAACTCTCAAAGTTGATTTTCTTAGCAAGCTACCTGAAATGCTGAAAATGTTCGAAGATCGTTTATGTC
ATAAAACATATTTAAATGGTGATCATGTAACCCATCCTGACTTCATGTTGTATGACGCTCTTGATGTTGT
TTTATACATGGACCCAATGTGCCTGGATGCGTTCCCAAAATTAGTTTGTTTTAAAAAACGTATTGAAGCT
ATCCCACAAATTGATAAGTACTTGAAATCCAGCAAGTATATAGCATGGCCTTTGCAGGGCTGGCAAGCCA
CGTTTGGTGGTGGCGACCATCCTCCAAAATCGGATCTGGTTCCGCGTGGATCCATGGCGGACGAGGTGGC
GCTCGCCCTTCAGGCCGCCGGCTCCCCTTCCGCGGCGGCCGCCATGGAGGCCGCGTCGCAGCCGGCGGAC
GAGCCGCTCCGCAAGAGGCCCCGCCGAGACGGGCCTGGCCTCGGGCGCAGCCCGGGCGAGCCGAGCGCAG
CAGTGGCGCCGGCGGCCGCGGGGTGTGAGGCGGCGAGCGCCGCGGCCCCGGCGGCGCTGTGGCGGGAGGC
GGCAGGGGCGGCGGCGAGCGCGGAGCGGGAGGCCCCGGCGACGGCCGTGGCCGGGGACGGAGACAATGGG
TCCGGCCTGCGGCGGGAGCCGAGGGCGGCCGACGACTTCGACGACGACGAGGGCGAGGAGGAGGACGAGG
CGGCGGCGGCAGCGGCGGCGGCAGCGATCGGCTACCGAGGTCCATATACTTTTGTTCAGCAACATCTCAT
GATTGGCACCGATCCTCGAACAATTCTTAAAGATTTATTACCAGAAACAATTCCTCCACCTGAGCTGGAT
GATATGACGCTGTGGCAGATTGTTATTAATATCCTTTCAGAACCACCAAAGCGGAAAAAAAGAAAAGATA
TCAATACAATTGAAGATGCTGTGAAGTTACTGCAGGAGTGTAAAAAGATAATAGTTCTGACTGGAGCTGG
GCTCGAGCGGCCGCATCGTGACTGACTGACGATCTGCCTCGCGCGTTTCGGTGATGACGGTGAAAACCTC
TGACACATGCAGCTCCCGGAGACGGTCACAGCTTGTCTGTAAGCGGATGCCGGGAGCAGACAAGCCCGTC
AGGGCGCGTCAGCGGGTGTTGGCGGGTGTCGGGGCGCAGCCATGACCCAGTCACGTAGCGATAGCGGAGT
GTATAATTCTTGAAGACGAAAGGGCCTCGTGATACGCCTATTTTTATAGGTTAATGTCATGATAATAATG
GTTTCTTAGACGTCAGGTGGCACTTTTCGGGGAAATGTGCGCGGAACCCCTATTTGTTTATTTTTCTAAA
TACATTCAAATATGTATCCGCTCATGAGACAATAACCCTGATAAATGCTTCAATAATATTGAAAAAGGAA
GAGTATGAGTATTCAACATTTCCGTGTCGCCCTTATTCCCTTTTTTGCGGCATTTTGCCTTCCTGTTTTT
GCTCACCCAGAAACGCTGGTGAAAGTAAAAGATGCTGAAGATCAGTTGGGTGCACGAGTGGGTTACATCG
AACTGGATCTCAACAGCGGTAAGATCCTTGAGAGTTTTCGCCCCGAAGAACGTTTTCCAATGATGAGCAC
TTTTAAAGTTCTGCTATGTGGCGCGGTATTATCCCGTGTTGACGCCGGGCAAGAGCAACTCGGTCGCCGC
ATACACTATTCTCAGAATGACTTGGTTGAGTACTCACCAGTCACAGAAAAGCATCTTACGGATGGCATGA
CAGTAAGAGAATTATGCAGTGCTGCCATAACCATGAGTGATAACACTGCGGCCAACTTACTTCTGACAAC
GATCGGAGGACCGAAGGAGCTAACCGCTTTTTTGCACAACATGGGGGATCATGTAACTCGCCTTGATCGT
TGGGAACCGGAGCTGAATGAAGCCATACCAAACGACGAGCGTGACACCACGATGCCTGCAGCAATGGCAA
CAACGTTGCGCAAACTATTAACTGGCGAACTACTTACTCTAGCTTCCCGGCAACAATTAATAGACTGGAT
GGAGGCGGATAAAGTTGCAGGACCACTTCTGCGCTCGGCCCTTCCGGCTGGCTGGTTTATTGCTGATAAA
TCTGGAGCCGGTGAGCGTGGGTCTCGCGGTATCATTGCAGCACTGGGGCCAGATGGTAAGCCCTCCCGTA
TCGTAGTTATCTACACGACGGGGAGTCAGGCAACTATGGATGAACGAAATAGACAGATCGCTGAGATAGG
TGCCTCACTGATTAAGCATTGGTAACTGTCAGACCAAGTTTACTCATATATACTTTAGATTGATTTAAAA
CTTCATTTTTAATTTAAAAGGATCTAGGTGAAGATCCTTTTTGATAATCTCATGACCAAAATCCCTTAAC
GTGAGTTTTCGTTCCACTGAGCGTCAGACCCCGTAGAAAAGATCAAAGGATCTTCTTGAGATCCTTTTTT
TCTGCGCGTAATCTGCTGCTTGCAAACAAAAAAACCACCGCTACCAGCGGTGGTTTGTTTGCCGGATCAA
GAGCTACCAACTCTTTTTCCGAAGGTAACTGGCTTCAGCAGAGCGCAGATACCAAATACTGTCCTTCTAG
TGTAGCCGTAGTTAGGCCACCACTTCAAGAACTCTGTAGCACCGCCTACATACCTCGCTCTGCTAATCCT
GTTACCAGTGGCTGCTGCCAGTGGCGATAAGTCGTGTCTTACCGGGTTGGACTCAAGACGATAGTTACCG
GATAAGGCGCAGCGGTCGGGCTGAACGGGGGGTTCGTGCACACAGCCCAGCTTGGAGCGAACGACCTACA
CCGAACTGAGATACCTACAGCGTGAGCTATGAGAAAGCGCCACGCTTCCCGAAGGGAGAAAGGCGGACAG
GTATCCGGTAAGCGGCAGGGTCGGAACAGGAGAGCGCACGAGGGAGCTTCCAGGGGGAAACGCCTGGTAT
CTTTATAGTCCTGTCGGGTTTCGCCACCTCTGACTTGAGCGTCGATTTTTGTGATGCTCGTCAGGGGGGC
GGAGCCTATGGAAAAACGCCAGCAACGCGGCCTTTTTACGGTTCCTGGCCTTTTGCTGGCCTTTTGCTCA
CATGTTCTTTCCTGCGTTATCCCCTGATTCTGTGGATAACCGTATTACCGCCTTTGAGTGAGCTGATACC
GCTCGCCGCAGCCGAACGACCGAGCGCAGCGAGTCAGTGAGCGAGGAAGCGGAAGAGCGCCTGATGCGGT
ATTTTCTCCTTACGCATCTGTGCGGTATTTCACACCGCATAAATTCCGACACCATCGAATGGCGCAAAAC
CTTTCGCGGTATGGCATGATAGCGCCCGGAAGAGAGTCAATTCAGGGTGGTGAATGTGAAACCAGTAACG
TTATACGATGTCGCAGAGTATGCCGGTGTCTCTTATCAGACCGTTTCCCGCGTGGTGAACCAGGCCAGCC
ACGTTTCTGCGAAAACGCGGGAAAAAGTGGAAGCGGCGATGGCGGAGCTGAATTACATTCCCAACCGCGT
GGCACAACAACTGGCGGGCAAACAGTCGTTGCTGATTGGCGTTGCCACCTCCAGTCTGGCCCTGCACGCG
CCGTCGCAAATTGTCGCGGCGATTAAATCTCGCGCCGATCAACTGGGTGCCAGCGTGGTGGTGTCGATGG
TAGAACGAAGCGGCGTCGAAGCCTGTAAAGCGGCGGTGCACAATCTTCTCGCGCAACGCGTCAGTGGGCT
GATCATTAACTATCCGCTGGATGACCAGGATGCCATTGCTGTGGAAGCTGCCTGCACTAATGTTCCGGCG
TTATTTCTTGATGTCTCTGACCAGACACCCATCAACAGTATTATTTTCTCCCATGAAGACGGTACGCGAC
TGGGCGTGGAGCATCTGGTCGCATTGGGTCACCAGCAAATCGCGCTGTTAGCGGGCCCATTAAGTTCTGT
CTCGGCGCGTCTGCGTCTGGCTGGCTGGCATAAATATCTCACTCGCAATCAAATTCAGCCGATAGCGGAA
CGGGAAGGCGACTGGAGTGCCATGTCCGGTTTTCAACAAACCATGCAAATGCTGAATGAGGGCATCGTTC
CCACTGCGATGCTGGTTGCCAACGATCAGATGGCGCTGGGCGCAATGCGCGCCATTACCGAGTCCGGGCT
GCGCGTTGGTGCGGATATCTCGGTAGTGGGATACGACGATACCGAAGACAGCTCATGTTATATCCCGCCG
TTAACCACCATCAAACAGGATTTTCGCCTGCTGGGGCAAACCAGCGTGGACCGCTTGCTGCAACTCTCTC
AGGGCCAGGCGGTGAAGGGCAATCAGCTGTTGCCCGTCTCACTGGTGAAAAGAAAAACCACCCTGGCGCC
CAATACGCAAACCGCCTCTCCCCGCGCGTTGGCCGATTCATTAATGCAGCTGGCACGACAGGTTTCCCGA
CTGGAAAGCGGGCAGTGAGCGCAACGCAATTAATGTAAGTTAGCTCACTCATTAGGCACCCCAGGCTTTA
CACTTTATGCTTCCGGCTCGTATGTTGTGTGGAATTGTGAGCGGATAACAATTTCACACAGGAAACAGCT
ATGACCATGATTACGGATTCACTGGCCGTCGTTTTACAACGTCGTGACTGGGAAAACCCTGGCGTTACCC
AACTTAATCGCCTTGCAGCACATCCCCCTTTCGCCAGCTGGCGTAATAGCGAAGAGGCCCGCACCGATCG
CCCTTCCCAACAGTTGCGCAGCCTGAATGGCGAATGGCGCTTTGCCTGGTTTCCGGCACCAGAAGCGGTG
CCGGAAAGCTGGCTGGAGTGCGATCTTCCTGAGGCCGATACTGTCGTCGTCCCCTCAAACTGGCAGATGC
ACGGTTACGATGCGCCCATCTACACCAACGTGACCTATCCCATTACGGTCAATCCGCCGTTTGTTCCCAC
GGAGAATCCGACGGGTTGTTACTCGCTCACATTTAATGTTGATGAAAGCTGGCTACAGGAAGGCCAGACG
CGAATTATTTTTGATGGCGTTGGAATTAGCTTATCGACTGCACGGTGCACCAATGCTTCTGGCGTCAGGC
AGCCATCGGAAGCTGTGGTATGGCTGTGCAGGTCGTAAATCACTGCATAATTCGTGTCGCTCAAGGCGCA
CTCCCGTTCTGGATAATGTTTTTTGCGCCGACATCATAACGGTTCTGGCAAATATTCTGAAATGAGCTG
Features (pLannotate 1.2.2; 17 found; start..end, strand, type, name):
      1..29      +  promoter       tac promoter: strong E. coli promoter; hybrid between the trp and lac UV5 promoters
     37..53      +  protein_bind   lac operator: The lac repressor binds to the lac operator to inhibit transcription in E. coli. This inhibition can be relieved by adding lactose or isopropyl-β-D-thiogalactopyranoside (IPTG). lac repressor encoded by lacI
     76..729     +  CDS            GST26_SCHJA: Experimental evidence at protein level: Swiss-Prot protein existence level 1. GST isoenzymes appear to play a central role in the parasite detoxification system. Other functions are also suspected including a role in increasing the solubility of haematin in the parasite gut. From Schistosoma japonicum (Blood fluke).
    754..1401    +  CDS            Sirt1 (fragment): SIR1_MOUSE - Also known as Sir2l1. Experimental evidence at protein level: Swiss-Prot protein existence level 1. [SirtT1 75 kDa fragment]: Catalytically inactive 75SirT1 may be involved in regulation of apoptosis. May be involved in protecting chondrocytes from apoptotic death by associating with cytochrome C and interfering with apoptosome assembly. From Mus musculus (Mouse).
   1434..1473    +  CDS            rop (fragment): Rop protein, which maintains plasmids at low copy number; rop
   1575..1615    +  misc_feature   bom (fragment): basis of mobility region from pBR322
   1720..1824    +  promoter       AmpR promoter: bla
   1825..2685    +  CDS            AmpR: β-lactamase; bla; confers resistance to ampicillin, carbenicillin, and related antibiotics
   2856..3444    +  rep_origin     ori: high-copy-number ColE1/pMB1/pBR322/pUC origin of replication
   3630..3681    -  misc_feature   bom (fragment): basis of mobility region from pBR322
   3688..3765    +  promoter       lacI promoter: lacI
   3766..4848    +  CDS            lacI: lac repressor; lacI; The lac repressor binds to the lac operator to inhibit transcription in E. coli. This inhibition can be relieved by adding lactose or isopropyl-β-D-thiogalactopyranoside (IPTG).
   4861..4882    +  protein_bind   CAP binding site: CAP binding activates transcription in the presence of cAMP. E. coli catabolite activator protein
   4897..4927    +  promoter       lac promoter: promoter for the E. coli lac operon
   4935..4951    +  protein_bind   lac operator: The lac repressor binds to the lac operator to inhibit transcription in E. coli. This inhibition can be relieved by adding lactose or isopropyl-β-D-thiogalactopyranoside (IPTG). lac repressor encoded by lacI
   4971..5144    +  CDS            lacZα: LacZα fragment of β-galactosidase; lacZ fragment
   5408..5524    -  CDS            yciV (fragment): RNAAM_ECOLI - Also known as trpH From Escherichia coli (strain K12).
