[The description below was written by a language model from this plasmid's Addgene catalogue record and pLannotate feature annotations shown in this document.]
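Description:
pGEX-4T-3 SIRT1-NTerm Exon1-Exon3 is a bacterial expression plasmid built on the commercial pGEX-4T-3 backbone for producing a GST-tagged fragment of mouse SIRT1 in E. coli. It replicates from a high-copy ColE1/pMB1-type origin and is selected with ampicillin through the β-lactamase (AmpR) gene and its own promoter. The backbone also carries a lacI cassette, so the plasmid supplies its own lac repressor, along with backbone remnants picked up by annotation: short rop and bom fragments, a lac promoter/operator with a lacZα segment, and a small yciV fragment. None of these contribute to the payload.

The expression unit consists of the hybrid tac promoter followed by a lac operator, which keeps transcription repressed by LacI until it is relieved with IPTG. This drives the Schistosoma japonicum glutathione S-transferase coding sequence, followed after a short linker by a 648 bp Sirt1 fragment cloned between BamHI and XhoI sites, both of which are retained. The insert encodes the N-terminal region of SIRT1 with exon 1 joined to exon 3, that is, lacking exon 2. It contains synonymous base changes that do not alter the protein sequence. The resulting N-terminal GST fusion can be captured on glutathione resin, making the construct suited to purifying the exon 2-deleted N-terminal domain for pull-down or other in vitro assays. The associated publication concerns a tissue-restricted SIRT1 isoform and a regulatory domain that encodes specificity. The sequenced record is 5,599 nt, slightly shorter than the catalogue total of 5,616 bp.
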