Addgene plasmid #105681: pGEX-4T-3 SIRT1-NTerm Exon1-Exon3
Purpose: Bacterial Expression construct of N terminus of SIRT1: Exon1-Exon3 (deltaExon2)
Depositing lab: Ullas Kolthur-Seetharam. Depositing organization: Tata Institute of Fundamental Research. Publication: Identification of a Tissue-Restricted Isoform of SIRT1 Defines a Regulatory Domain that Encodes Specificity. Deota S, Chattopadhyay T, Ramachandran D, Armstrong E, Camacho B, Maniyadath B, Fulzele A, Gonzalez-de-Peredo A, Denu JM, Kolthur-Seetharam U. Cell Rep. 2017 Mar 28;18(13):3069-3077. doi: 10.1016/j.celrep.2017.03.012. PubMed 28355560.
Backbone
  Vector backbone: pGEX-4T-3
  Backbone manufacturer: GE Healthcare Life Sciences
  Backbone size w/o insert (bp): 4968
  Total vector size (bp): 5616
  Vector type: Bacterial Expression
Growth in bacteria
  Bacterial resistance: Ampicillin, 100 μg/mL
  Growth temperature: 37°C
  Growth strain: DH5alpha
  Copy number: High Copy
Gene/Insert
  Gene/Insert name: SIRT1-NTerm: Exon1-Exon3
  Species: M. musculus (mouse)
  Insert size (bp): 648
  Mutation: Synonymous base changes not affecting the protein sequence
  Entrez Gene: Sirt1 (a.k.a. SIR2L1, Sir2, Sir2a, Sir2alpha)
  Promoter: tac_Promoter
  Tag / fusion protein: GST (N terminal on backbone)
  Cloning method: Restriction Enzyme; 5′ cloning site BamHI (not destroyed); 3′ cloning site XhoI (not destroyed)
  Sequencing primers: 5′ PGEX_5'; 3′ PGEX_3_Primer
Terms and licenses: Academic/Nonprofit Terms; Industry Terms: Not Available to Industry
How to cite: pGEX-4T-3 SIRT1-NTerm Exon1-Exon3 was a gift from Ullas Kolthur-Seetharam (Addgene plasmid # 105681 ; http://n2t.net/addgene:105681 ; RRID:Addgene_105681)
