>Addgene plasmid #105681 | pGEX-4T-3 SIRT1-NTerm Exon1-Exon3 | depositor partial sequence | sequence record 200121 | Sequencing with PGEX-3-P
GAAAGGGCATACCGGAACGCGCGAGGCAGATCGTCAGTCAGTCACGATGCGGCCGCTCGAGCCCAGCTCC
AGTCAGAACTATTATCTTTTTACACTCCTGCAGTAACTTCACAGCATCTTCAATTGTATTGATATCTTTT
CTTTTTTTCCGCTTTGGTGGTTCTGAAAGGATATTAATAACAATCTGCCACAGCGTCATATCATCCAGCT
CAGGTGGAGGAATTGTTTCTGGTAATAAATCTTTAAGAATTGTTCGAGGATCGGTGCCAATCATGAGATG
TTGCTGAACAAAAGTATATGGACCTCGGTAGCCGATCGCTGCCGCCGCCGCTGCCGCCGCCGCCTCGTCC
TCCTCCTCGCCCTCGTCGTCGTCGAAGTCGTCGGCCGCCCTCGGCTCCCGCCGCAGGCCGGACCCATTGT
CTCCGTCCCCGGCCACGGCCGTCGCCGGGGCCTCCCGCTCCGCGCTCGCCGCCGCCCCTGCCGCCTCCCG
CCACAGCGCCGCCGGGGCCGCGGCGCTCGCCGCCTCACACCCCGCGGCCGCCGGCGCCACTGCTGCGCTC
GGCTCGCCCGGGCTGCGCCCGAGGCCAGGCCCGTCTCGGCGGGGCCTCTTGCGGAGCGGCTCGTCCGCCG
GCTGCGACGCGGCCTCCATGGCGGCCGCCGCGGAAGGGGAGCCGGCGGCCTGAAGGGCGAGCGCCACCTC
GTCCGCCATGGATCCACGCGGAACCAGATCCGATTTTGGAGGATGGTCGCCACCACCAAACGTGGCTTGC
CAGCCCTGCAAAGGCCATGCTATATACTTGCTGGATTTCAAGTACTTATCAATTTGTGGGATAGCTTCAA
TACGTTTTTTAAAACAAACTAATTTTGGGAACGCATCCAGGCACATTGGGGTCCATGTATAAAACAACAT
CAAGAGCGTCATACAACATGAAGTCAGGATGGGTTACATGATCACCATTTAAATATGTTTTATGACATAA
AACGATCTTCGAACATTTTTCAGCATTTTCAGGTAGCTTGGCTAAAAAAATCAACTTTGAAAAGTTTCAA
AGTCTTTTACTAATATGCAATTTCTCGAAAACACCGTATCTAAAATTCCAAAAACCGCTCCTTTCAAGCA
TTTGGAAATTCTTGCCCGCTCCTTTTGGACAAACCACCCCAACATGGTTGGGGCTTGGCAAGCTAATAAA
ACGAAAGAAGGGGCCATAAAACGTGGGGTTAATTTTAACCTTCCCCCTTCCTTTTAATTAAGGAGAAAAT
TGGGGAAAATTCCCCAACCCAAATTTCAAAACTTTTTGGGTTTCCCCCATTTTACACCCCTTTTTTCCGG
GGCCTTAAACAAAAAGGTCCCTTCTAATTTTTTTCTTCCCAGAAATATTCTCAAAAGGAAAAATCAAAGG
GGGGTTTGGCCAAAAGGCGCCCTTTATATTTTTCCCAAAAAACCCCCTGTTAAGTAGGGGGACAAAGTAA
AAAACTGGTTCTCCTCGGGGGAGTAGAAATTTTTTTCCTTCTCCCTAA
